>Addgene plasmid #39362 | TAL2004 | depositor partial sequence | sequence record 49664 | TAL2004 sequence 824 bps
GAACCTGACCCCAGACCAGGTAGTCGCAATCGCGTCACATGACGGGGGAAAGCAAGCCCTGGAAACCGTG
CAAAGGTTGTTGCCGGTCCTTTGTCAAGACCACGGCCTTACACCGGAGCAAGTCGTGGCCATTGCAAGCA
ATGGGGGTGGCAAACAGGCTCTTGAGACGGTTCAGAGACTTCTCCCAGTTCTCTGTCAAGCCCACGGGCT
GACTCCCGATCAAGTTGTAGCGATTGCGAATAACAATGGAGGGAAACAAGCATTGGAGACTGTCCAACGG
CTCCTTCCCGTGTTGTGTCAAGCCCACGGTTTGACGCCTGCACAAGTGGTCGCCATCGCCAGCCATGATG
GCGGTAAGCAGGCGCTGGAAACAGTACAGCGCCTGCTGCCTGTACTGTGCCAGGATCATGGACTGACCCC
AGACCAGGTAGTCGCAATCGCGTCGAACATTGGGGGAAAGCAAGCCCTGGAAACCGTGCAAAGGTTGTTG
CCGGTCCTTTGTCAAGACCACGGCCTTACACCGGAGCAAGTCGTGGCCATTGCATCCCACGACGGTGGCA
AACAGGCTCTTGAGACGGTTCAGAGACTTCTCCCAGTTCTCTGTCAAGCCCACGGGCTGACTCCCGATCA
AGTTGTAGCGATTGCGTCGCATGACGGAGGGAAACAAGCATTGGAGACTGTCCAACGGCTCCTTCCCGTG
TTGTGTCAAGCCCACGGTTTGACGCCTGCACAAGTGGTCGCCATCGCCTCCAATATTGGCGGTAAGCAGG
CGCTGGAAACAGTACAGCGCCTGCTGCCTGTACTGTGCCAGGATCATGGACTGA
