>Addgene plasmid #39362 | TAL2004 | addgene partial sequence | sequence record 52698 | JDS-TALEN-F 5'-TAGGGGTCGGTAAACAGTGG-3'
ACTGTGGCGGGTGAGCTTAGGGGGCCTCCGCTCCAGCTCGACACCGGGCAGCTGCTGAAGATCGCGAAGA
GAGGGGGAGTAACAGCGGTAGAGGCAGTGCACGCCTGGCGCAATGCGCTCACCGGGGCCCCCTTGAACCT
GACCCCAGACCAGGTAGTCGCAATCGCGTCACATGACGGGGGAAAGCAAGCCCTGGAAACCGTGCAAAGG
TTGTTGCCGGTCCTTTGTCAAGACCACGGCCTTACACCGGAGCAAGTCGTGGCCATTGCAAGCAATGGGG
GTGGCAAACAGGCTCTTGAGACGGTTCAGAGACTTCTCCCAGTTCTCTGTCAAGCCCACGGGCTGACTCC
CGATCAAGTTGTAGCGATTGCGAATAACAATGGAGGGAAACAAGCATTGGAGACTGTCCAACGGCTCCTT
CCCGTGTTGTGTCAAGCCCACGGTTTGACGCCTGCACAAGTGGTCGCCATCGCCAGCCATGATGGCGGTA
AGCAGGCGCTGGAAACAGTACAGCGCCTGCTGCCTGTACTGTGCCAGGATCATGGACTGACCCCAGACCA
GGTAGTCGCAATCGCGTCGAACATTGGGGGAAAGCAAGCCCTGGAAACCGTGCAAAGGTTGTTGCCGGTC
CTTTGTCAAGACCACGGCCTTACACCGGAGCAAGTCGTGGCCATTGCATCCCACGACGGTGGCAAACAGG
CTCTTGAGACGGTTCAGAGACTTCTCCCAGTTCTCTGTCAAGCCCACGGGCTGACTCCCGATCAAGTTGT
AGCGATTGCGTCGCATGACGGAGGGAAACAAGCATTGGAGACTGTCCAACGGCTCCTTCCCGTGTTGTGT
CAAGCCCACGGTTTGACGCCTGCACAAGTGGTCGCCATCGCCTCCAATATTGGCGG
