[The description below was written by a language model from this plasmid's Addgene catalogue record.]
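Description:
TAL2004 is a mammalian expression plasmid encoding the left monomer of a TALE nuclease pair directed against the eGFP reporter gene (eGFP-TALEN-03-Left). It is built on the JDS71 backbone (about 6.4 kb without insert), one of a family of TALEN expression vectors designed to receive assembled TALE repeat arrays. It is maintained in E. coli as a high-copy plasmid under ampicillin selection. The record lists no feature table, so the origin of replication and other backbone elements are not specified beyond these catalogue fields.

The insert is an approximately 0.8 kb array of TALE repeats, cloned into BsmBI sites that were destroyed in the process. This is consistent with type IIS, seamless insertion of the array into the backbone's reading frame. The backbone supplies an N-terminal 3X FLAG tag and a C-terminal wild-type FokI nuclease domain, so the expressed product is a FLAG-tagged TALE–FokI fusion. Transcription in mammalian cells is driven by the CMV promoter, and the vector type annotation also indicates a T7 promoter, which would permit in vitro transcription of the TALEN mRNA. The depositor notes a short target binding site within eGFP. Although the species field says human, the target named in the insert is the eGFP sequence.

Because FokI cleaves as a dimer, this construct is meant to be co-delivered with the matching right-hand TALEN, so that the two monomers bind flanking half-sites and introduce a double-strand break in eGFP. It comes from work describing high-throughput FLASH assembly of TALENs, where eGFP disruption provides a readout of nuclease activity. The depositor cautions that the repetitive array is prone to recombination and recommends verifying the plasmid by diagnostic digest.
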