Addgene plasmid #39362: TAL2004
Depositing lab: Keith Joung. Depositing organization: Massachusetts General Hospital. Publication: FLASH assembly of TALENs for high-throughput genome editing. Reyon D, Tsai SQ, Khayter C, Foden JA, Sander JD, Joung JK. Nat Biotechnol. 2012 Apr 8. doi: 10.1038/nbt.2170. PubMed 22484455.
Backbone
  Vector backbone: JDS71
  Backbone manufacturer: Joung lab (Addgene Plasmid # 32287)
  Backbone size w/o insert (bp): 6447
  Vector type: Mammalian Expression ; T7
Growth in bacteria
  Bacterial resistance: Ampicillin, 100 μg/mL
  Growth temperature: 37°C
  Growth strain: XL1 Blue
  Copy number: High Copy
Gene/Insert
  Gene/Insert name: eGFP-TALEN-03-Left
  Species: H. sapiens (human)
  Insert size (bp): 824
  Promoter: CMV
  Tag / fusion protein: 3X Flag (N terminal on backbone); WT FOKI (C terminal on backbone)
  Cloning method: Restriction Enzyme; 5′ cloning site BsmBI (destroyed during cloning); 3′ cloning site BsmBI (destroyed during cloning)
  Sequencing primers: 5′ CMV-F
Terms and licenses: Academic/Nonprofit Terms; Industry Terms: Not Available to Industry
Depositor comments: Target binding site: TCTGCACCAC To reduce the chance of recombination in this plasmid, do not grow in liquid culture for more than 12-14 hours. It is strongly recommended that users perform a diagnostic digest to verify this plasmid prior to use. For example, a double digest of the plasmid with BamHI and KpnI should result in two bands at 1.5kb and 5.8kb
How to cite: TAL2004 was a gift from Keith Joung (Addgene plasmid # 39362 ; http://n2t.net/addgene:39362 ; RRID:Addgene_39362)
